Addgene plasmid #247622: pRS303K-Pgal-OsTIR1(F74G)-GEM
Purpose: Expression of OsTIR1
Depositing lab: Sebastian Schuck. Depositing organization: Universitaet Heidelberg. Publication: Systematic evaluation of tools for auxin-inducible protein degradation in budding yeast. Hubbe P, Sharma C, Pajonk O, Peters N, Guschtschin-Schmidt N, Friemel N, Schuck S. Mol Biol Cell. 2026 Feb 1;37(2):mr2. doi: 10.1091/mbc.E25-12-0571. Epub 2025 Dec 16. PubMed 41400934.
Backbone
  Vector backbone: pRS303
  Vector type: Yeast Expression
Growth in bacteria
  Bacterial resistance: Ampicillin, 100 μg/mL
  Growth temperature: 37°C
  Growth strain: DH5alpha
  Copy number: High Copy
Gene/Insert
  Gene/Insert name: OsTIR1
  Species: Oryza sativa
  Mutation: F74G
  Promoter: GAL1
  Cloning method: Gibson Cloning
Terms and licenses: Academic/Nonprofit Terms; Industry Terms: Not Available to Industry
Depositor comments: Also known as pSS1624. Please visit https://doi.org/10.1101/2025.09.24.678194 for bioRxiv preprint.
How to cite: pRS303K-Pgal-OsTIR1(F74G)-GEM was a gift from Sebastian Schuck (Addgene plasmid # 247622 ; http://n2t.net/addgene:247622 ; RRID:Addgene_247622)
