[The description below was written by a language model from this plasmid's Addgene catalogue record and pLannotate feature annotations shown in this document.]
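Description:
pRS303K-Pgal-OsTIR1(F74G)-GEM is a yeast expression plasmid of about 11.8 kb built on the pRS303 integrating backbone. No yeast replication origin or centromere is annotated. It is propagated in E. coli through a high-copy ColE1/pUC-type origin with ampicillin resistance, and it retains the f1 origin and the lacZα/T7/T3 remnants of the parental cloning region. The HIS3 marker of pRS303 is annotated only as two separated fragments, one on each side of the inserted cassettes. A kanMX cassette sits just after the first fragment. This suggests that selection in yeast relies on kanMX (G418 resistance) rather than histidine prototrophy, with the HIS3-derived sequences likely serving as homology for genomic targeting. The record does not state this explicitly.

The payload consists of two expression units. In the first, the GAL1 promoter drives the rice (Oryza sativa) F-box auxin receptor OsTIR1 carrying the F74G substitution, followed by the CYC1 terminator. The automated annotation labels this reading frame as the related Arabidopsis protein AFB2, which reflects homology rather than the catalogued insert. The second unit, under an ADH1 promoter, encodes a fusion of the GAL4 DNA-binding domain, an estrogen receptor ligand-binding domain (annotated as ERT2) and a fragment of the yeast Msn2 transcription factor. This matches the "GEM" in the plasmid name. Such a chimeric activator binds Gal4 sites in a hormone-dependent manner, so OsTIR1 expression from the GAL1 promoter can presumably be switched on by an estrogen receptor ligand rather than by changing the carbon source.

The plasmid comes from a study comparing tools for auxin-inducible protein degradation in budding yeast. It supplies the TIR1 component that directs degron-tagged proteins to the SCF ubiquitin ligase. The F74G variant is generally used with bulky auxin analogues.
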