Features (pLannotate 1.2.2; 29 found; start..end, strand, type, name):
    133..182     +  misc_feature   bom (fragment): basis of mobility region from pBR322
    183..263     -  CDS            MRM1 (fragment): MRM1_YEAST - Also known as PET56 From Saccharomyces cerevisiae (strain ATCC 204508 / S288c) (Baker's yeast).
    313..500     +  promoter       HIS3 promoter: S. cerevisiae HIS3
    501..708     +  CDS            HIS3 (fragment): imidazoleglycerol-phosphate dehydratase, required for histidine biosynthesis; S. cerevisiae HIS3; yeast auxotrophic marker
    771..2127    -  gene           kanMX: yeast selectable marker conferring kanamycin resistance (Wach et al., 1994)
   2211..2652    +  promoter       GAL1 promoter: S. cerevisiae GAL1; inducible promoter, regulated by Gal4
   2692..4416    +  CDS            AFB2: AFB2_ARATH - Also known as LRF2. Experimental evidence at protein level: Swiss-Prot protein existence level 1. Component of SCF(ASK-cullin-F-box) E3 ubiquitin ligase complexes, which may mediate the ubiquitination and subsequent proteasomal degradation of target proteins. Confers sensitivity to the virulent bacterial pathogen P.syringae (By similarity). Auxin receptor that mediates Aux/IAA proteins proteasomal degradation and auxin- regulated transcription. Involved in embryogenesis regulation by auxin. From Arabidopsis thaliana (Mouse-ear cress).
   4426..4673    +  terminator     CYC1 terminator: S. cerevisiae CYC1; transcription terminator for CYC1
   4700..5257    +  promoter       ADH1 promoter (fragment): S. cerevisiae ADH1; promoter for alcohol dehydrogenase 1
   5259..5279    +  promoter       PLtetO-1 promoter (fragment): modified phage lambda PL promoter with tet operator sites (Lutz and Bujard, 1997)
   5281..5301    +  promoter       PLtetO-1 promoter (fragment): modified phage lambda PL promoter with tet operator sites (Lutz and Bujard, 1997)
   5300..5323    +  promoter       ADH1 promoter (fragment): S. cerevisiae ADH1; promoter for alcohol dehydrogenase 1
   5352..5792    +  CDS            GAL4 DNA binding domain: DNA binding domain of the GAL4 transcriptional activator; Saccharomyces cerevisiae GAL4 (truncated)
   5838..6773    +  CDS            ERT2: mutated ligand-binding domain of the human estrogen receptor (Feil et al., 1997)
   6810..7691    +  CDS            MSN2 (fragment): MSN2_YEAST - Experimental evidence at protein level: Swiss-Prot protein existence level 1. Positive transcriptional factor that acts as a component of the stress responsive system. Recognizes and binds to the stress response element (STRE) which is involved in the response to various forms of stress (heat, oxidative, osmotic, etc.). Involved in the regulation of the CTT1, DDR2, HSP12 genes. May be regulated via WHI2- PSR1 complex phosphatase activity. From Saccharomyces cerevisiae (strain ATCC 204508 / S288c) (Baker's yeast).
   8393..8630    +  CDS            HIS3 (fragment): imidazoleglycerol-phosphate dehydratase, required for histidine biosynthesis; S. cerevisiae HIS3; yeast auxotrophic marker
   8838..8889    +  misc_feature   bom (fragment): basis of mobility region from pBR322
   8917..9345    -  rep_origin     f1 ori (sequence partly withheld): f1 bacteriophage origin of replication; arrow indicates direction of (+) strand synthesis
   9349..9506    -  CDS            lacZα (fragment): LacZα fragment of β-galactosidase; lacZ fragment
   9509..9527    +  promoter       T7 promoter: promoter for bacteriophage T7 RNA polymerase
   9566..9584    -  promoter       T3 promoter: promoter for bacteriophage T3 RNA polymerase
   9627..9649    -  protein_bind   lac operator (fragment): The lac repressor binds to the lac operator to inhibit transcription in E. coli. This inhibition can be relieved by adding lactose or isopropyl-β-D-thiogalactopyranoside (IPTG). lac repressor encoded by lacI
   9653..9683    -  promoter       lac promoter: promoter for the E. coli lac operon
   9698..9719    -  protein_bind   CAP binding site: CAP binding activates transcription in the presence of cAMP. E. coli catabolite activator protein
   9732..9824    -  CDS            lacI (fragment): lac repressor; lacI; The lac repressor binds to the lac operator to inhibit transcription in E. coli. This inhibition can be relieved by adding lactose or isopropyl-β-D-thiogalactopyranoside (IPTG).
  10007..10595   -  rep_origin     ori: high-copy-number ColE1/pMB1/pBR322/pUC origin of replication
  10766..11626   -  CDS            AmpR: β-lactamase; bla; confers resistance to ampicillin, carbenicillin, and related antibiotics
  11627..11731   -  promoter       AmpR promoter: bla
  11826..31      +  CDS            rop (fragment) (across the origin): Rop protein, which maintains plasmids at low copy number; rop
>Addgene plasmid #247622 | pRS303K-Pgal-OsTIR1(F74G)-GEM | addgene full sequence | sequence record 496032 | Addgene NGS Result
GCGTTTCGGTGATGACGGTGAAAACCTCTGACACATGCAGCTCCCGGAGACGGTCACAGCTTGTCTGTAA
GCGGATGCCGGGAGCAGACAAGCCCGTCAGGGCGCGTCAGCGGGTGTTGGCGGGTGTCGGGGCTGGCTTA
ACTATGCGGCATCAGAGCAGATTGTACTGAGAGTGCACCATAAATTCCCGTTTTAAGAGCTTGGTGAGCG
CTAGGAGTCACTGCCAGGTATCGTTTGAACACGGCATTAGTCAGGGAAGTCATAACACAGTCCTTTCCCG
CAATTTTCTTTTTCTATTACTCTTGGCCTCCTCTAGTACACTCTATATTTTTTTATGCCTCGGTAATGAT
TTTCATTTTTTTTTTTCCACCTAGCGGATGACTCTTTTTTTTTCTTAGCGATTGGCATTATCACATAATG
AATTATACATTATATAAAGTAATGTGATTTCTTCGAAGAATATACTAAAAAATGAGCAGGCAAGATAAAC
GAAGGCAAAGATGACAGAGCAGAAAGCCCTAGTAAAGCGTATTACAAATGAAACCAAGATTCAGATTGCG
ATCTCTTTAAAGGGTGGTCCCCTAGCGATAGAGCACTCGATCTTCCCAGAAAAAGAGGCAGAAGCAGTAG
CAGAACAGGCCACACAATCGCAAGTGATTAACGTCCACACAGGTATAGGGTTTCTGGACCATATGATACA
TGCTCTGGATCATCGATGAATTCGAGCTCGTTTTCGACACTGGATGGCGGCGTTAGTATCGAATCGACAG
CAGTATAGCGACCAGCATTCACATACGATTGACGCATGATATTACTTTCTGCGCACTTAACTTCGCATCT
GGGCAGATGATGTCGAGGCGAAAAAAAATATAAATCACGCTAACATTTGATTAAAATAGAACAACTACAA
TATAAAAAAACTATACAAATGACAAGTTCTTGAAAACAAGAATCTTTTTATTGTCAGTACTGATTAGAAA
AACTCATCGAGCATCAAATGAAACTGCAATTTATTCATATCAGGATTATCAATACCATATTTTTGAAAAA
GCCGTTTCTGTAATGAAGGAGAAAACTCACCGAGGCAGTTCCATAGGATGGCAAGATCCTGGTATCGGTC
TGCGATTCCGACTCGTCCAACATCAATACAACCTATTAATTTCCCCTCGTCAAAAATAAGGTTATCAAGT
GAGAAATCACCATGAGTGACGACTGAATCCGGTGAGAATGGCAAAAGCTTATGCATTTCTTTCCAGACTT
GTTCAACAGGCCAGCCATTACGCTCGTCATCAAAATCACTCGCATCAACCAAACCGTTATTCATTCGTGA
TTGCGCCTGAGCGAGACGAAATACGCGATCGCTGTTAAAAGGACAATTACAAACAGGAATCGAATGCAAC
CGGCGCAGGAACACTGCCAGCGCATCAACAATATTTTCACCTGAATCAGGATATTCTTCTAATACCTGGA
ATGCTGTTTTGCCGGGGATCGCAGTGGTGAGTAACCATGCATCATCAGGAGTACGGATAAAATGCTTGAT
GGTCGGAAGAGGCATAAATTCCGTCAGCCAGTTTAGTCTGACCATCTCATCTGTAACATCATTGGCAACG
CTACCTTTGCCATGTTTCAGAAACAACTCTGGCGCATCGGGCTTCCCATACAATCGATAGATTGTCGCAC
CTGATTGCCCGACATTATCGCGAGCCCATTTATACCCATATAAATCAGCATCCATGTTGGAATTTAATCG
CGGCCTCGAAACGTGAGTCTTTTCCTTACCCATGGTTGTTTATGTTCGGATGTGATGTGAGAACTGTATC
CTAGCAAGATTTTAAAAGGAAGTATATGAAAGAAGAACCTCAGTGGCAAATCCTAACCTTTTATATTTCT
CTACAGGGGCGCGGCGTGGGGACAATTCAACGCGTCTGTGAGGGGAGCGTTTCCCTGCTCGCAGGTCTGC
AGCGAGGAGCCGTAATTTTTGCTTCGCGCCGTGCGGCCATCAAAATGTATGGATGCAAATGATTATACAT
GGGGATGTATGGGCTAAATGTACGGGCGACAGTCACATCATGCCCCTGAGCTGCGCACGTCAAGACTGTC
AAGGAGGGTATTCTGGGCCTCCATGTCGCTGGCCGGGTGACCCGGCGGGGACGAGGCAAGCTAAACAGAT
CTGGCGCGCCTTAATTAACCCGGGGATCCGAGCTCTAGTACGGATTAGAAGCCGCCGAGCGGGTGACAGC
CCTCCGAAGGAAGACTCTCCTCCGTGCGTCCTCGTCTTCACCGGTCGCGTTCCTGAAACGCAGATGTGCC
TCGCGCCGCACTGCTCCGAACAATAAAGATTCTACAATACTAGCTTTTATGGTTATGAAGAGGAAAAATT
GGCAGTAACCTGGCCCCACAAACCTTCAAATGAACGAATCAAATTAACAACCATAGGATGATAATGCGAT
TAGTTTTTTAGCCTTATTTCTGGGGTAATTAATCAGCGAAGCGATGATTTTTGATCTATTAACAGATATA
TAAATGCAAAAACTGCATAACCACTTTAACTAATACTTTCAACATTTTCGGTTTGTATTACTTCTTATTC
AAATGTAATAAAAGTATCAACAAAAAATTGTTAATATACCTCTATACTTTAACGTCAAGGAGAAAAAACA
GAACTTAGTTTCGACGGATTCTAGAACTAGTATGACTTATTTTCCTGAAGAAGTTGTAGAACACATATTT
TCCTTTTTACCTGCTCAAAGAGATAGAAACACCGTCTCCTTGGTCTGTAAGGTTTGGTACGAAATCGAAA
GATTGTCTAGAAGAGGTGTTTTTGTTGGTAATTGTTACGCAGTTAGAGCTGGTAGAGTTGCTGCAAGATT
CCCAAACGTTAGAGCATTGACTGTTAAAGGTAAACCTCATGGTGCTGATTTCAATTTGGTTCCACCTGAT
TGGGGTGGTTATGCTGGTCCATGGATTGAAGCTGCAGCTAGAGGTTGTCACGGTTTGGAAGAATTGAGAA
TGAAGAGAATGGTTGTTTCTGATGAATCATTGGAATTGTTAGCAAGATCTTTTCCTAGATTCAGAGCTTT
GGTTTTGATCTCATGTGAAGGTTTTTCCACCGATGGTTTAGCAGCTGTTGCTTCACATTGTAAGTTGTTG
AGAGAATTGGATTTGCAAGAAAACGAAGTTGAAGATAGAGGTCCAAGATGGTTATCTTGTTTTCCTGATT
CCTGTACAAGTTTGGTTTCTTTGAACTTCGCATGTATCAAGGGTGAAGTTAACGCTGGTAGTTTGGAAAG
ATTAGTTTCTAGATCACCAAATTTGAGATCTTTGAGATTGAACAGATCCGTTAGTGTTGATACCTTGGCA
AAGATCTTGTTGAGAACTCCTAATTTGGAAGATTTGGGTACTGGTAACTTGACAGATGATTTCCAAACAG
AATCATACTTCAAGTTGACCTCCGCTTTGGAAAAGTGTAAGATGTTGAGATCTTTGTCAGGTTTTTGGGA
TGCAAGTCCAGTTTGTTTGTCTTTTATATATCCTTTGTGTGCTCAATTGACTGGTTTGAATTTGTCTTAC
GCACCAACTTTGGATGCTAGTGATTTGACAAAGATGATCTCTAGATGTGTTAAGTTGCAAAGATTGTGGG
TTTTGGATTGTATCTCAGATAAAGGTTTGCAAGTTGTTGCTTCTTCTTGTAAGGATTTGCAAGAATTGAG
AGTTTTTCCAAGTGATTTCTATGTTGCAGGTTACTCTGCTGTTACAGAAGAAGGTTTAGTTGCAGTTTCA
TTGGGTTGTCCTAAGTTGAACTCCTTGTTGTACTTCTGTCATCAAATGACCAACGCAGCTTTGGTTACTG
TTGCTAAAAATTGTCCAAACTTCACTAGATTCAGATTGTGTATCTTGGAACCAGGTAAACCTGATGTTGT
TACATCACAACCTTTAGATGAAGGTTTTGGTGCAATCGTTAGAGAGTGTAAGGGTTTGCAAAGATTGTCC
ATCAGTGGTTTGTTGACAGATAAGGTTTTTATGTACATCGGTAAATACGCTAAGCAATTGGAAATGTTGT
CAATCGCATTCGCTGGTGACTCCGATAAGGGTATGATGCATGTTATGAACGGTTGTAAGAACTTAAGAAA
GTTGGAAATCAGAGATTCTCCATTTGGTGACGCAGCTTTGTTGGGTAATTTCGCAAGATATGAAACAATG
AGATCTTTGTGGATGTCCAGTTGTAACGTTACCTTGAAAGGTTGTCAAGTTTTAGCTTCAAAGATGCCAA
TGTTGAACGTTGAAGTTATTAACGAAAGAGATGGTTCCAATGAAATGGAAGAAAACCATGGTGACTTGCC
TAAAGTTGAAAAGTTATACGTCTACAGAACAACCGCAGGTGCCAGAGATGATGCTCCTAACTTCGTCAAG
ATTTTATGACTCGAGTCATGTAATTAGTTATGTCACGCTTACATTCACGCCCTCCCCCCACATCCGCTCT
AACCGAAAAGGAAGGAGTTAGACAACCTGAAGTCTAGGTCCCTATTTATTTTTTTATAGTTATGTTAGTA
TTAAGAACGTTATTTATATTTCAAATTTTTCTTTTTTTTCTGTACAGACGCGTGTACGCATGTAACATTA
TACTGAAAACCTTGCTTGAGAAGGTTTTGGGACGCTCGAAGGCTTTAATTTGCGGCCGGTCGACCTGCAG
CGTACGCAGTGGCAACCAAACCCATACATCGGGATTCCTATAATACCTTCGTTGGTCTCCCTAACATGTA
GGTGGCGGAGGGGAGATATACAATAGAACAGATACCAGACAAGACATAATGGGCTAAACAAGACTACACC
AATTACACTGCCTCATTGATGGTGGTACATAACGAACTAATACTGTAGCCCTAGACTTGATAGCCATCAT
CATATCGAAGTTTCACTACCCTTTTTCCATTTGCCATCTATTGAAGTAATAATAGGCGCATGCAACTTCT
TTTCTTTTTTTTTCTTTTCTCTCTCCCCCGTTGTTGTCTCACCATATCCGCAATGACAAAAAAATGATGG
AAGACACTAAAGGAAAAATTTAACGACAAAGACAGCACCAACAGATGTCGTTGTTCCAGAGCTGATGAGG
GGTATCTCGAAGCACACGAAACTTTTTCCTTCCTTCATTCACGCACACTACTCTCTAATGAGCAACGGTA
TACGGCCTTCCTTCCAGTTACTTGAATTTGAAATAAAAAAAAGTTTGCTGTCTTGCTATCAAGTATAAAT
AGACCTGAATCCCTATCAGTGATAGAGATCTCCCTATCAGTGATAGAGATTCTTCCTTGTTTCTTTTTCT
GCAGGTCGACAAACAAATGCTCGACATAAAAATGAAGCTACTGTCTTCTATCGAACAAGCATGCGATATT
TGCCGACTTAAAAAGCTCAAGTGCTCCAAAGAAAAACCGAAGTGCGCCAAGTGTCTGAAGAACAACTGGG
AGTGTTGCTACTCTCCCAAAACCAAAAGGTCTCCGCTGACTAGGGCACATCTGACAGAAGTGGAATCAAG
GCTAGAAAGACTGGAACAGCTATTTCTACTGATTTTTCCTCGAGAAGACCTTGGCATGATTTTGAAAATG
GATTCTTTACAGGATATAAAAGCATTGTTAACAGGATTATTTGTACAAGATAATGTGAATAAAGATGCCG
TCACAGATAGATTGGCTTCAGTGGAGACTGATATGCCTCTAACATTGAGACAGCATAGAATAAGTGCGAC
ATCATCATCGGAAGAGAGTAGTAACAAAGGTCAAAGACAGTTGACTGTATCGATTGACTCGGCAGGATCC
GGTGACGGTGCTGGTTTAATTAACTCTGCTGGAGACATGAGAGCTGCCAACCTTTGGCCAAGCCCGCTCA
TGATCAAACGCTCTAAGAAGAACAGCCTGGCCTTGTCCCTGACGGCCGACCAGATGGTCAGTGCCTTGTT
GGATGCTGAGCCCCCCATACTCTATTCCGAGTATGATCCTACCAGACCCTTCAGTGAAGCTTCGATGATG
GGCTTACTGACCAACCTGGCAGACAGGGAGCTGGTTCACATGATCAACTGGGCGAAGAGGGTGCCAGGCT
TTGTGGATTTGACCCTCCATGATCAGGTCCACCTTCTAGAATGTGCCTGGCTAGAGATCCTGATGATTGG
TCTCGTCTGGCGCTCCATGGAGCACCCAGTGAAGCTACTGTTTGCTCCTAACTTGCTCTTGGACAGGAAC
CAGGGAAAATGTGTAGAGGGCATGGTGGAGATCTTCGACATGCTGCTGGCTACATCATCTCGGTTCCGCA
TGATGAATCTGCAGGGAGAGGAGTTTGTGTGCCTCAAATCTATTATTTTGCTTAATTCTGGAGTGTACAC
ATTTCTGTCCAGCACCCTGAAGTCTCTGGAAGAGAAGGACCATATCCACCGAGTCCTGGACAAGATCACA
GACACTTTGATCCACCTGATGGCCAAGGCAGGCCTGACCCTGCAGCAGCAGCACCAGCGGCTGGCCCAGC
TCCTCCTCATCCTCTCCCACATCAGGCACATGAGTAACAAAGGCATGGAGCATCTGTACAGCATGAAGTG
CAAGAACGTGGTGCCCCTCTATGACCTGCTGCTGGAGATGCTGGACGCCCACCGCCTACATGCGCCCACT
AGCCGTGGAGGGGCATCCGTGGAGGAGACGGACCAAAGCCACTTGGCCACTGCGGGCTCTACTTCATCGC
ATTCCTTGCAAAAGTATTACATCACGGGGGAGGCAGAGGGTTTCCCTGCCACAGTCGCGGCCGCAGGTGA
CGGTGCTGGTTTAATTAACATGACGGTCGACCATGATTTCAATAGCGAAGATATTTTATTCCCCATAGAA
AGCATGAGTAGTATACAATACGTGGAGAATAATAACCCAAATAATATTAACAACGATGTTATCCCGTATT
CTCTAGATATCAAAAACACTGTCTTAGATAGTGCGGATCTCAATGACATTCAAAATCAAGAAACTTCACT
GAATTTGGGGCTTCCTCCACTATCTTTCGACTCTCCACTGCCCGTAACGGAAACGATACCATCCACTACC
GATAACAGCTTGCATTTGAAAGCTGATAGCAACAAAAATCGCGATGCAAGAACTATTGAAAATGATAGTG
AAATTAAGAGTACTAATAATGCTAGTGGCTCTGGGGCAAATCAATACACAACTCTTACTTCACCTTATCC
TATGAACGACATTTTGTACAACATGAACAATCCGTTACAATCACCGTCACCTTCATCGGTACCTCAAAAT
CCGACTATAAATCCTCCCATAAATACAGCAAGTAACGAAACTAATTTATCGCCTCAAACTTCAAATGGTA
ATGAAACTCTTATATCTCCTCGAGCCCAACAACATACGTCCATTAAAGATAATCGTCTGTCCTTACCTAA
TGGTGCTAATTCGAATCTTTTCATTGACACTAACCCAAACAATTTGAACGAAAAACTAAGAAATCAATTG
AACTCAGATACAAATTCATATTCTAACTCCATTTCTAATTCAAACTCCAATTCTACGGGTAATTTAAATT
CCAGTTATTTTAATTCACTGAACATAGACTCCATGCTAGATGATTACGTTTCTAGTGATCTCTTATTGAA
TGATGATGATGATGACACTAATTTATCACGCCGAAGATTTAGCGACGTTATAACAAACCAAGAGCTCTAA
GCAAATAGCTAAATTATATACGAATTAATATTATGATTAAGTGTTTACGTGAGTGCGATATTTTTATTAC
TATCTTATACAGTTGTATATACTCTATAAAATGAGTTGTCTATTAATTAACGCGATGAATGCTTTCTGGG
TTTACCTCTCCAACAACTCTAGTTTACTTCTCAATACATTCAATTGTATTTGATTTGTCAATACTTCATC
ATTAATCAATTCTATAGTTTTGTTTTTCTCGTTTATTTCCAAATTTAATGCATCAATTTTATTATTCAAT
TTGTCGTTGATTTTGGTTAATGATTTTATGGTTTGATCTCTGGCATTGATTGTTTGTGTTAGTTTTTCAT
TATTGATAATTAAATTATTTAAGTTAGTTATCAACTCGGTGTTTTCAAGTTTCAAGTTTTCAATTTCTTT
AGAGTTTATTAGATTTGTCAAAGTTTCTGAATTGCTTGATTGGTCCTGTAGAAGAGTATTTGTTGTTGTG
GATAATTGATTCAATTTTTGAGACAATTGCTGGAAGGCGTTGAAATATCTAGCATCAATCTCATGGTTTT
TTTCCCGAGAGTCTCGTAGATTCAATTGTTTTAATATATCTTGGGACCACTCTTGATTTGAACTCATGGA
AATTAAACTGGGTGTTGTGTTGTGGTGTAATGATTGTACCCCCTTTGCTTATAATTGTGTGGTGTCGAAC
TTGGTTTGCAAAGGGAGAAAGTAGGAGATCTCTCTTGCGAGATGATCCCGCATTTTCTTGAAAGCTTTGC
AGAGGCTAGCAGAATTACCCTCCACGTTGATTGTCTGCGAGGCAAGAATGATCATCACCGTAGTGAGAGT
GCGTTCAAGGCTCTTGCGGTTGCCATAAGAGAAGCCACCTCGCCCAATGGTACCAACGATGTTCCCTCCA
CCAAAGGTGTTCTTATGTAGTGACACCGATTATTTAAAGCTGCAGCATACGATATATATACATGTGTATA
TATGTATACCTATGAATGTCAGTAAGTATGTATACGAACAGTATGATACTGAAGATGACAAGGTAATGCA
TCATTCTATACGTGTCATTCTGAACGAGGCGCGCTTTCCTTTTTTCTTTTTGCTTTTTCTTTTTTTTTCT
CTTGAACTCGACGGATCTATGCGGTGTGAAATACCGCACAGATGCGTAAGGAGAAAATACCGCATCAGGA
AATTGTAAGCGTTAATATTTTGTTAAAATTCGCGTTAAATTTTTGTTAAATCAGCTCATTTTTTAACCAA
TAGGCCGAAATCGGCAAAATCCCTTATAAATCAAAAGAATAGACCGAGATAGGGT
[37 nt withheld, positions 9016-9052]
AAAGAACGTGGACTCCAACGTCAAAGG
[49 nt withheld, positions 9080-9128]
T
[91 nt withheld, positions 9130-9220]
G
[124 nt withheld, positions 9222-9345]
CCATTCGCCATTCAGGCTGCGCAACTGTTGGGAAGGGCGATCGGTGCGGGCCTCTTCGCTATTACGCCAG
CTGGCGAAAGGGGGATGTGCTGCAAGGCGATTAAGTTGGGTAACGCCAGGGTTTTCCCAGTCACGACGTT
GTAAAACGACGGCCAGTGAATTGTAATACGACTCACTATAGGGCGAATTGGAGGGGGGGGCCCGGTACCA
GCTTTTGTTCCCTTTAGTGAGGGTTAATTTCGAGCTTGGCGTAATCATGGTCATAGCTGTTTCCTGTGTG
AAATTGTTATCCGCTCACAATTCCACACAACATACGAGCCGGAAGCATAAAGTGTAAAGCCTGGGGTGCC
TAATGAGTGAGCTAACTCACATTAATTGCGTTGCGCTCACTGCCCGCTTTCCAGTCGGGAAGCCTGTCGT
GCCAGCTGCATTAATGAATCGGCCAACGCGCGGGGAGAGGCGGTTTGCGTATTGGGCGCTCTTCCGCTTC
CTCGCTCACTGACTCGCTGCGCTCGGTCGTTCGGCTGCGGCGAGCGGTATCAGCTCACTCAAAGGCGGTA
ATACGGTTATCCACAGAATCAGGGGATAACGCAGGAAAGAACATGTGAGCAAAAGGCCAGCAAAAGGCCA
GGAACCGTAAAAAGGCCGCGTTGCTGGCGTTTTTCCATAGGCTCCGCCCCCCTGACGAGCATCACAAAAA
TCGACGCTCAAGTCAGAGGTGGCGAAACCCGACAGGACTATAAAGATACCAGGCGTTTCCCCCTGGAAGC
TCCCTCGTGCGCTCTCCTGTTCCGACCCTGCCGCTTACCGGATACCTGTCCGCCTTTCTCCCTTCGGGAA
GCGTGGCGCTTTCTCATAGCTCACGCTGTAGGTATCTCAGTTCGGTGTAGGTCGTTCGCTCCAAGCTGGG
CTGTGTGCACGAACCCCCCGTTCAGCCCGACCGCTGCGCCTTATCCGGTAACTATCGTCTTGAGTCCAAC
CCGGTAAGACACGACTTATCGCCACTGGCAGCAGCCACTGGTAACAGGATTAGCAGAGCGAGGTATGTAG
GCGGTGCTACAGAGTTCTTGAAGTGGTGGCCTAACTACGGCTACACTAGAAGAACAGTATTTGGTATCTG
CGCTCTGCTGAAGCCAGTTACCTTCGGAAAAAGAGTTGGTAGCTCTTGATCCGGCAAACAAACCACCGCT
GGTAGCGGTGGTTTTTTTGTTTGCAAGCAGCAGATTACGCGCAGAAAAAAAGGATCTCAAGAAGATCCTT
TGATCTTTTCTACGGGGTCTGACGCTCAGTGGAACGAAAACTCACGTTAAGGGATTTTGGTCATGAGATT
ATCAAAAAGGATCTTCACCTAGATCCTTTTAAATTAAAAATGAAGTTTTAAATCAATCTAAAGTATATAT
GAGTAAACTTGGTCTGACAGTTACCAATGCTTAATCAGTGAGGCACCTATCTCAGCGATCTGTCTATTTC
GTTCATCCATAGTTGCCTGACTCCCCGTCGTGTAGATAACTACGATACGGGAGGGCTTACCATCTGGCCC
CAGTGCTGCAATGATACCGCGAGACCCACGCTCACCGGCTCCAGATTTATCAGCAATAAACCAGCCAGCC
GGAAGGGCCGAGCGCAGAAGTGGTCCTGCAACTTTATCCGCCTCCATCCAGTCTATTAATTGTTGCCGGG
AAGCTAGAGTAAGTAGTTCGCCAGTTAATAGTTTGCGCAACGTTGTTGCCATTGCTACAGGCATCGTGGT
GTCACGCTCGTCGTTTGGTATGGCTTCATTCAGCTCCGGTTCCCAACGATCAAGGCGAGTTACATGATCC
CCCATGTTGTGCAAAAAAGCGGTTAGCTCCTTCGGTCCTCCGATCGTTGTCAGAAGTAAGTTGGTCGCAG
TGTTATCACTCATGGTTATGGCAGCACTGCATAATTCTCTTACTGTCATGCCATCCGTAAGATGCTTTTC
TGTGACTGGTGAGTACTCAACCAAGTCATTCTGAGAATAGTGTATGCGGCGACCGAGTTGCTCTTGCCCG
GCGTCAATACGGGATAATACCGCGCCACATAGCAGAACTTTAAAAGTGCTCATCATTGGAAAACGTTCTT
CGGGGCGAAAACTCTCAAGGATCTTACCGCTGTTGAGATCCAGTTCGATGTAACCCACTCGTGCACCCAA
CTGATCTTCAGCATCTTTTACTTTCWCCAGCGTTTCTGGGTGAGCAAAAACAGGAAGGCAAAATGCCGCA
AAAAAGGGAATAAGGGCGACACGGAAATGTTGAATACTCATACTCTTCCTTTTTCAATATTATTGAAGCA
TTTATCAGGGTTATTGTCTCATGAGCGGATACATATTTGAATGTATTTAGAAAAATAAACAAATAGGGGT
TCCGCGCACATTTCCCCGAAAAGTGCCACCTGACGTCTAAGAAACCATTATTATCATGACATTAACCTAT
AAAAATAGGCGTATCACGAGGCCCTTTCGTCTCGC
